Addgene plasmid #121284: pUC57-Kan_CD156_00138051
Purpose: Level 0 Golden-Gate compatible vector
Depositing lab: Sophien Kamoun. Depositing organization: Sainsbury Laboratory, Norwich. Publication: A Clone Resource of Magnaporthe oryzae Effectors That Share Sequence and Structural Similarities Across Host-Specific Lineages. Petit-Houdenot Y, Langner T, Harant A, Win J, Kamoun S. Mol Plant Microbe Interact. 2020 Aug;33(8):1032-1035. doi: 10.1094/MPMI-03-20-0052-A. Epub 2020 Jun 22. PubMed 32460610.
Backbone
  Vector backbone: pUC57-Kan
  Backbone size w/o insert (bp): 2626
  Vector type: Golden Gate
  Selectable markers: lacZ
Growth in bacteria
  Bacterial resistance: Kanamycin, 50 μg/mL
  Growth temperature: 37°C
  Growth strain: DH5alpha
  Copy number: High Copy
Gene/Insert
  Gene/Insert name: CD156_00138051
  Mutation: Magnaporthe oryzae
  Cloning method: Restriction Enzyme; 5′ cloning site EcoRV (unknown if destroyed); 3′ cloning site EcoRV (unknown if destroyed)
  Sequencing primers: 5′ M13Fw; 3′ M13Rv
Terms and licenses: Academic/Nonprofit Terms; Industry Terms: Not Available to Industry
How to cite: pUC57-Kan_CD156_00138051 was a gift from Sophien Kamoun (Addgene plasmid # 121284 ; http://n2t.net/addgene:121284 ; RRID:Addgene_121284)
