[The description below was written by a language model from this plasmid's Addgene catalogue record and pLannotate feature annotations shown in this document.]
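Description:
pUC57-Kan_CD156_00138051 is a small, high-copy E. coli cloning plasmid that serves as a Level 0 Golden Gate-compatible module carrying a sequence designated CD156_00138051 from the rice blast fungus Magnaporthe oryzae. It belongs to a clone resource of M. oryzae effectors that share sequence and structural similarities across host-specific lineages, so the insert is presumably a candidate effector coding sequence, although the record gives no further functional description of it. The full sequence is about 2.8 kb against a stated empty backbone of about 2.6 kb, which implies a short insert of under 200 bp.

The backbone is pUC57-Kan. It replicates through the pUC/ColE1-type high-copy origin and is selected with kanamycin through an aph(3')-Ia aminoglycoside phosphotransferase gene, which the annotation places downstream of the bla (AmpR) promoter. The insert was placed at the EcoRV site within the lacZα region. Consistent with this, the feature table shows only a lacZα fragment, separated by an unannotated gap from the lac operator, lac promoter and CAP binding site, and the insert most likely occupies that gap. This arrangement is what underlies the lacZ blue/white screening listed as a marker. Small fragments of lacI, bom and rop are backbone remnants with no intended function. M13 forward and reverse primer sites flank the cloning region for sequence verification.

The plasmid has no eukaryotic promoter, tag or terminator, so it is a storage and donor vector rather than an expression construct. As a Level 0 part, it is meant to release the effector sequence for type IIS enzyme-based assembly into higher-level transcriptional units. The record does not specify the particular type IIS sites or overhangs.
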