Features (pLannotate 1.2.2; 10 found; start..end, strand, type, name):
    137..236     +  misc_feature   bom (fragment): basis of mobility region from pBR322
    242..399     -  CDS            lacZα (fragment): LacZα fragment of β-galactosidase; lacZ fragment
    645..661     -  protein_bind   lac operator: The lac repressor binds to the lac operator to inhibit transcription in E. coli. This inhibition can be relieved by adding lactose or isopropyl-β-D-thiogalactopyranoside (IPTG). lac repressor encoded by lacI
    669..699     -  promoter       lac promoter: promoter for the E. coli lac operon
    714..735     -  protein_bind   CAP binding site: CAP binding activates transcription in the presence of cAMP. E. coli catabolite activator protein
    748..840     -  CDS            lacI (fragment): lac repressor; lacI; The lac repressor binds to the lac operator to inhibit transcription in E. coli. This inhibition can be relieved by adding lactose or isopropyl-β-D-thiogalactopyranoside (IPTG).
   1023..1611    -  rep_origin     ori: high-copy-number ColE1/pMB1/pBR322/pUC origin of replication
   1782..2597    -  CDS            KanR: aminoglycoside phosphotransferase; aph(3')-Ia; confers resistance to kanamycin in bacteria or G418 (Geneticin®) in eukaryotes
   2598..2702    -  promoter       AmpR promoter: bla
   2797..35      +  CDS            rop (fragment) (across the origin): Rop protein, which maintains plasmids at low copy number; rop
>Addgene plasmid #121284 | pUC57-Kan_CD156_00138051 | depositor full sequence | sequence record 231352 | pUC57-Kan_CD156_00138051 sequence 2797 bps
TCGCGCGTTTCGGTGATGACGGTGAAAACCTCTGACACATGCAGCTCCCGGAGACGGTCACAGCTTGTCT
GTAAGCGGATGCCGGGAGCAGACAAGCCCGTCAGGGCGCGTCAGCGGGTGTTGGCGGGTGTCGGGGCTGG
CTTAACTATGCGGCATCAGAGCAGATTGTACTGAGAGTGCACCATATGCGGTGTGAAATACCGCACAGAT
GCGTAAGGAGAAAATACCGCATCAGGCGCCATTCGCCATTCAGGCTGCGCAACTGTTGGGAAGGGCGATC
GGTGCGGGCCTCTTCGCTATTACGCCAGCTGGCGAAAGGGGGATGTGCTGCAAGGCGATTAAGTTGGGTA
ACGCCAGGGTTTTCCCAGTCACGACGTTGTAAAACGACGGCCAGTGAATTGACGCGTATTGGGATGGAAC
TTGGTCTCTAAGCTCAACCCCATCTCAATCTAGAAAAATGATGAGCTGGAGTTCTTCTCAAAAACAAAGA
ACCATGAGCAATTGGAACTTTAGAAGAATACAAAGTTTGATCAATACAAGCAATCCAATGTTCACATTTA
CCTCTAGCCATTAGAGACCAAGTTCCATCCCAATGGCGCGCCGAGCTTGGCTCGAGCATGGTCATAGCTG
TTTCCTGTGTGAAATTGTTATCCGCTCACAATTCCACACAACATACGAGCCGGAAGCATAAAGTGTAAAG
CCTGGGGTGCCTAATGAGTGAGCTAACTCACATTAATTGCGTTGCGCTCACTGCCCGCTTTCCAGTCGGG
AAACCTGTCGTGCCAGCTGCATTAATGAATCGGCCAACGCGCGGGGAGAGGCGGTTTGCGTATTGGGCGC
TCTTCCGCTTCCTCGCTCACTGACTCGCTGCGCTCGGTCGTTCGGCTGCGGCGAGCGGTATCAGCTCACT
CAAAGGCGGTAATACGGTTATCCACAGAATCAGGGGATAACGCAGGAAAGAACATGTGAGCAAAAGGCCA
GCAAAAGGCCAGGAACCGTAAAAAGGCCGCGTTGCTGGCGTTTTTCCATAGGCTCCGCCCCCCTGACGAG
CATCACAAAAATCGACGCTCAAGTCAGAGGTGGCGAAACCCGACAGGACTATAAAGATACCAGGCGTTTC
CCCCTGGAAGCTCCCTCGTGCGCTCTCCTGTTCCGACCCTGCCGCTTACCGGATACCTGTCCGCCTTTCT
CCCTTCGGGAAGCGTGGCGCTTTCTCATAGCTCACGCTGTAGGTATCTCAGTTCGGTGTAGGTCGTTCGC
TCCAAGCTGGGCTGTGTGCACGAACCCCCCGTTCAGCCCGACCGCTGCGCCTTATCCGGTAACTATCGTC
TTGAGTCCAACCCGGTAAGACACGACTTATCGCCACTGGCAGCAGCCACTGGTAACAGGATTAGCAGAGC
GAGGTATGTAGGCGGTGCTACAGAGTTCTTGAAGTGGTGGCCTAACTACGGCTACACTAGAAGAACAGTA
TTTGGTATCTGCGCTCTGCTGAAGCCAGTTACCTTCGGAAAAAGAGTTGGTAGCTCTTGATCCGGCAAAC
AAACCACCGCTGGTAGCGGTGGTTTTTTTGTTTGCAAGCAGCAGATTACGCGCAGAAAAAAAGGATCTCA
AGAAGATCCTTTGATCTTTTCTACGGGGTCTGACGCTCAGTGGAACGAAAACTCACGTTAAGGGATTTTG
GTCATGAGATTATCAAAAAGGATCTTCACCTAGATCCTTTTAAATTAAAAATGAAGTTTTAAATCAATCT
AAAGTATATATGAGTAAACTTGGTCTGACAGTTAGAAAAACTCATCGAGCATCAAATGAAACTGCAATTT
ATTCATATCAGGATTATCAATACCATATTTTTGAAAAAGCCGTTTCTGTAATGAAGGAGAAAACTCACCG
AGGCAGTTCCATAGGATGGCAAGATCCTGGTATCGGTCTGCGATTCCGACTCGTCCAACATCAATACAAC
CTATTAATTTCCCCTCGTCAAAAATAAGGTTATCAAGTGAGAAATCACCATGAGTGACGACTGAATCCGG
TGAGAATGGCAAAAGTTTATGCATTTCTTTCCAGACTTGTTCAACAGGCCAGCCATTACGCTCGTCATCA
AAATCACTCGCATCAACCAAACCGTTATTCATTCGTGATTGCGCCTGAGCGAGACGAAATACGCGATCGC
TGTTAAAAGGACAATTACAAACAGGAATCGAATGCAACCGGCGCAGGAACACTGCCAGCGCATCAACAAT
ATTTTCACCTGAATCAGGATATTCTTCTAATACCTGGAATGCTGTTTTCCCAGGGATCGCAGTGGTGAGT
AACCATGCATCATCAGGAGTACGGATAAAATGCTTGATGGTCGGAAGAGGCATAAATTCCGTCAGCCAGT
TTAGTCTGACCATCTCATCTGTAACATCATTGGCAACGCTACCTTTGCCATGTTTCAGAAACAACTCTGG
CGCATCGGGCTTCCCATACAATCGATAGATTGTCGCACCTGATTGCCCGACATTATCGCGAGCCCATTTA
TACCCATATAAATCAGCATCCATGTTGGAATTTAATCGCGGCCTAGAGCAAGACGTTTCCCGTTGAATAT
GGCTCATACTCTTCCTTTTTCAATATTATTGAAGCATTTATCAGGGTTATTGTCTCATGAGCGGATACAT
ATTTGAATGTATTTAGAAAAATAAACAAATAGGGGTTCCGCGCACATTTCCCCGAAAAGTGCCACCTGAC
GTCTAAGAAACCATTATTATCATGACATTAACCTATAAAAATAGGCGTATCACGAGGCCCTTTCGTC
