>Addgene plasmid #121284 | pUC57-Kan_CD156_00138051 | depositor partial sequence | sequence record 230820 | CD156_00138051
TTGGTCTCTAATGGCTAGAGGTAAATGTGAACATTGGATTGCTTGTATTGATCAAACTTTGTATTCTTCT
AAAGTTCCAATTGCTCATGGTTCTTTGTTTTTGAGAAGAACTCCAGCTCATCATTTTTCTAGATTGAGAT
GGGGTTGAGCTTAGAGACCAA
