>Addgene plasmid #121284 | pUC57-Kan_CD156_00138051 | depositor partial sequence | sequence record 230821 | empty_vector
TCGCGCGTTTCGGTGATGACGGTGAAAACCTCTGACACATGCAGCTCCCGGAGACGGTCACAGCTTGTCT
GTAAGCGGATGCCGGGAGCAGACAAGCCCGTCAGGGCGCGTCAGCGGGTGTTGGCGGGTGTCGGGGCTGG
CTTAACTATGCGGCATCAGAGCAGATTGTACTGAGAGTGCACCATATGCGGTGTGAAATACCGCACAGAT
GCGTAAGGAGAAAATACCGCATCAGGCGCCATTCGCCATTCAGGCTGCGCAACTGTTGGGAAGGGCGATC
GGTGCGGGCCTCTTCGCTATTACGCCAGCTGGCGAAAGGGGGATGTGCTGCAAGGCGATTAAGTTGGGTA
ACGCCAGGGTTTTCCCAGTCACGACGTTGTAAAACGACGGCCAGTGAATTGACGCGTATTGGGATATCCC
AATGGCGCGCCGAGCTTGGCTCGAGCATGGTCATAGCTGTTTCCTGTGTGAAATTGTTATCCGCTCACAA
TTCCACACAACATACGAGCCGGAAGCATAAAGTGTAAAGCCTGGGGTGCCTAATGAGTGAGCTAACTCAC
ATTAATTGCGTTGCGCTCACTGCCCGCTTTCCAGTCGGGAAACCTGTCGTGCCAGCTGCATTAATGAATC
GGCCAACGCGCGGGGAGAGGCGGTTTGCGTATTGGGCGCTCTTCCGCTTCCTCGCTCACTGACTCGCTGC
GCTCGGTCGTTCGGCTGCGGCGAGCGGTATCAGCTCACTCAAAGGCGGTAATACGGTTATCCACAGAATC
AGGGGATAACGCAGGAAAGAACATGTGAGCAAAAGGCCAGCAAAAGGCCAGGAACCGTAAAAAGGCCGCG
TTGCTGGCGTTTTTCCATAGGCTCCGCCCCCCTGACGAGCATCACAAAAATCGACGCTCAAGTCAGAGGT
GGCGAAACCCGACAGGACTATAAAGATACCAGGCGTTTCCCCCTGGAAGCTCCCTCGTGCGCTCTCCTGT
TCCGACCCTGCCGCTTACCGGATACCTGTCCGCCTTTCTCCCTTCGGGAAGCGTGGCGCTTTCTCATAGC
TCACGCTGTAGGTATCTCAGTTCGGTGTAGGTCGTTCGCTCCAAGCTGGGCTGTGTGCACGAACCCCCCG
TTCAGCCCGACCGCTGCGCCTTATCCGGTAACTATCGTCTTGAGTCCAACCCGGTAAGACACGACTTATC
GCCACTGGCAGCAGCCACTGGTAACAGGATTAGCAGAGCGAGGTATGTAGGCGGTGCTACAGAGTTCTTG
AAGTGGTGGCCTAACTACGGCTACACTAGAAGAACAGTATTTGGTATCTGCGCTCTGCTGAAGCCAGTTA
CCTTCGGAAAAAGAGTTGGTAGCTCTTGATCCGGCAAACAAACCACCGCTGGTAGCGGTGGTTTTTTTGT
TTGCAAGCAGCAGATTACGCGCAGAAAAAAAGGATCTCAAGAAGATCCTTTGATCTTTTCTACGGGGTCT
GACGCTCAGTGGAACGAAAACTCACGTTAAGGGATTTTGGTCATGAGATTATCAAAAAGGATCTTCACCT
AGATCCTTTTAAATTAAAAATGAAGTTTTAAATCAATCTAAAGTATATATGAGTAAACTTGGTCTGACAG
TTAGAAAAACTCATCGAGCATCAAATGAAACTGCAATTTATTCATATCAGGATTATCAATACCATATTTT
TGAAAAAGCCGTTTCTGTAATGAAGGAGAAAACTCACCGAGGCAGTTCCATAGGATGGCAAGATCCTGGT
ATCGGTCTGCGATTCCGACTCGTCCAACATCAATACAACCTATTAATTTCCCCTCGTCAAAAATAAGGTT
ATCAAGTGAGAAATCACCATGAGTGACGACTGAATCCGGTGAGAATGGCAAAAGTTTATGCATTTCTTTC
CAGACTTGTTCAACAGGCCAGCCATTACGCTCGTCATCAAAATCACTCGCATCAACCAAACCGTTATTCA
TTCGTGATTGCGCCTGAGCGAGACGAAATACGCGATCGCTGTTAAAAGGACAATTACAAACAGGAATCGA
ATGCAACCGGCGCAGGAACACTGCCAGCGCATCAACAATATTTTCACCTGAATCAGGATATTCTTCTAAT
ACCTGGAATGCTGTTTTCCCAGGGATCGCAGTGGTGAGTAACCATGCATCATCAGGAGTACGGATAAAAT
GCTTGATGGTCGGAAGAGGCATAAATTCCGTCAGCCAGTTTAGTCTGACCATCTCATCTGTAACATCATT
GGCAACGCTACCTTTGCCATGTTTCAGAAACAACTCTGGCGCATCGGGCTTCCCATACAATCGATAGATT
GTCGCACCTGATTGCCCGACATTATCGCGAGCCCATTTATACCCATATAAATCAGCATCCATGTTGGAAT
TTAATCGCGGCCTAGAGCAAGACGTTTCCCGTTGAATATGGCTCATACTCTTCCTTTTTCAATATTATTG
AAGCATTTATCAGGGTTATTGTCTCATGAGCGGATACATATTTGAATGTATTTAGAAAAATAAACAAATA
GGGGTTCCGCGCACATTTCCCCGAAAAGTGCCACCTGACGTCTAAGAAACCATTATTATCATGACATTAA
CCTATAAAAATAGGCGTATCACGAGGCCCTTTCGTC
