>Addgene plasmid #121284 | pUC57-Kan_CD156_00138051 | addgene partial sequence | sequence record 238010 | M13-F20 5'-TGTAAAACGACGGCCAGT-3'
TTGGTCTCTAAGCTCAACCCCATCTCAATCTAGAAAAATGATGAGCTGGAGTTCTTCTCAAAAACAAAGA
ACCATGAGCAATTGGAACTTTAGAAGAATACAAAGTTTGATCAATACAAGCAATCCAATGTTCACATTTA
CCTCTAGCCATTAGAGACCAAGTTCCATCCCAATGGCGCGCCGAGCTTGGCTCGAGCATGGTCATAGCTG
TTTCCTGTGTGAAATTGTTATCCGCTCACAATTCCACACAACATACGAGCCGGAAGCATAAAGTGTAAAG
CCTGGGGTGCCTAATGAGTGAGCTAACTCACATTAATTGCGTTGCGCTCACTGCCCGCTTTCCAGTCGGG
AAACCTGTCGTGCCAGCTGCATTAATGAATCGGCCAACGCGCGGGGAGAGGCGGTTTGCGTATTGGGCGC
TCTTCCGCTTCCTCGCTCACTGACTCGCTGCGCTCGGTCGTTCGGCTGCGGCGAGCGGTATCAGCTCACT
CAAAGGCGGTAATACGGTTATCCACAGAATCAGGGGATAACGCAGGAAAGAACATGTGAGCAAAAGGCCA
GCAAAAGGCCAGGAACCGTAAAAAGGCCGCGTTGCTGGCGTTTTTCCATAGGCTCCGCCCCCCTGACGAG
CATCACAAAAATCGACGCTCAAGTCAGAGGTGGCGAAACCCGACAGGACTATAAAGATACCAGGCGTTTC
CCCCTGGAAGCTCCCTCGTGCGCTCTCCTGTTCCGACCCTGCCGCTTACCGGATACCTGTCCGCCTTTCT
CCCTTCGGGAAGCGTGGCGCTTTCTCATAGCTCACGCTGTAGGTATCTCAGTTCGGTGTAGGTCGTTCGC
TCCAAGCTGGGCTGTGTGCACGAACCCCCCGTTCAGCCCGACCGCTGCGCCTTATCCGGTAACTATCGTC
TTGAGTCCAACCCGGTAAGA
